>Addgene plasmid #80317 | pHAGE-RSV-tdTomato-2A-GCaMP6f | depositor full sequence | sequence record 151087 | pHAGE-RSV-tdTomato-2A-GCaMP6f sequence 8953 bps
TGGAAGGGCTAATTCACTCCCAAAGAAGACAAGATATCCTTGATCTGTGGATCTACCACACACAAGGCTA
CTTCCCTGATTAGCAGAACTACACACCAGGGCCAGGGGTCAGATATCCACTGACCTTTGGATGGTGCTAC
AAGCTAGTACCAGTTGAGCCAGATAAGGTAGAAGAGGCCAATAAAGGAGAGAACACCAGCTTGTTACACC
CTGTGAGCCTGCATGGGATGGATGACCCGGAGAGAGAAGTGTTAGAGTGGAGGTTTGACAGCCGCCTAGC
ATTTCATCACGTGGCCCGAGAGCTGCATCCGGAGTACTTCAAGAACTGCTGATATCGAGCTTGCTACAAG
GGACTTTCCGCTGGGGACTTTCCAGGGAGGCGTGGCCTGGGCGGGACTGGGGAGTGGCGAGCCCTCAGAT
CCTGCATATAAGCAGCTGCTTTTTGCCTGTACTGGGTCTCTCTGGTTAGACCAGATCTGAGCCTGGGAGC
TCTCTGGCTAACTAGGGAACCCACTGCTTAAGCCTCAATAAAGCTTGCCTTGAGTGCTTCAAGTAGTGTG
TGCCCGTCTGTTGTGTGACTCTGGTAACTAGAGATCCCTCAGACCCTTTTAGTCAGTGTGGAAAATCTCT
AGCAGTGGCGCCCGAACAGGGACTTGAAAGCGAAAGGGAAACCAGAGGAGCTCTCTCGACGCAGGACTCG
GCTTGCTGAAGCGCGCACGGCAAGAGGCGAGGGGCGGCGACTGGTGAGTACGCCAAAAATTTTGACTAGC
GGAGGCTAGAAGGAGAGAGATGGGTGCGAGAGCGTCAGTATTAAGCGGGGGAGAATTAGATCGCGATGGG
AAAAAATTCGGTTAAGGCCAGGGGGAAAGAAAAAATATAAATTAAAACATATAGTATGGGCAAGCAGGGA
GCTAGAACGATTCGCAGTTAATCCTGGCCTGTTAGAAACATCAGAAGGCTGTAGACAAATACTGGGACAG
CTACAACCATCCCTTCAGACAGGATCAGAAGAACTTAGATCATTATATAATACAGTAGCAACCCTCTATT
GTGTGCATCAAAGGATAGAGATAAAAGACACCAAGGAAGCTTTAGACAAGATAGAGGAAGAGCAAAACAA
AAGTAAGACCACCGCACAGCAAGCGGCCGGCCGCTGATCTTCAGACCTGGAGGAGGAGATATGAGGGACA
ATTGGAGAAGTGAATTATATAAATATAAAGTAGTAAAAATTGAACCATTAGGAGTAGCACCCACCAAGGC
AAAGAGAAGAGTGGTGCAGAGAGAAAAAAGAGCAGTGGGAATAGGAGCTTTGTTCCTTGGGTTCTTGGGA
GCAGCAGGAAGCACTATGGGCGCAGCGTCAATGACGCTGACGGTACAGGCCAGACAATTATTGTCTGGTA
TAGTGCAGCAGCAGAACAATTTGCTGAGGGCTATTGAGGCGCAACAGCATCTGTTGCAACTCACAGTCTG
GGGCATCAAGCAGCTCCAGGCAAGAATCCTGGCTGTGGAAAGATACCTAAAGGATCAACAGCTCCTGGGG
ATTTGGGGTTGCTCTGGAAAACTCATTTGCACCACTGCTGTGCCTTGGAATGCTAGTTGGAGTAATAAAT
CTCTGGAACAGATTTGGAATCACACGACCTGGATGGAGTGGGACAGAGAAATTAACAATTACACAAGCTT
AATACACTCCTTAATTGAAGAATCGCAAAACCAGCAAGAAAAGAATGAACAAGAATTATTGGAATTAGAT
AAATGGGCAAGTTTGTGGAATTGGTTTAACATAACAAATTGGCTGTGGTATATAAAATTATTCATAATGA
TAGTAGGAGGCTTGGTAGGTTTAAGAATAGTTTTTGCTGTACTTTCTATAGTGAATAGAGTTAGGCAGGG
ATATTCACCATTATCGTTTCAGACCCACCTCCCAACCCCGAGGGGACCCGACAGGCCCGAAGGAATAGAA
GAAGAAGGTGGAGAGAGAGACAGAGACAGATCCATTCGATTAGTGAACGGATCTCGACGGTATCGCCGAA
TTCACAAATGGCAGTATTCATCCACAATTTTAAAAGAAAAGGGGGGATTGGGGGGTACAGTGCAGGGGAA
AGAATAGTAGACATAATAGCAACAGACATACAAACTAAAGAATTACAAAAACAAATTACAAAAATTCAAA
ATTTTCGGGTTTATTACAGGGACAGCAGAGATCCAGTTTGGACTAGTAATGTAGTCTTATGCAATACTCT
TGTAGTCTTGCAACATGGTAACGATGAGTTAGCAACATGCCTTACAAGGAGAGAAAAAGCACCGTGCATG
CCGATTGGTGGAAGTAAGGTGGTACGATCGTGCCTTATTAGGAAGGCAACAGACGGGTCTGACATGGATT
GGACGAACCACTGAATTCCGCATTGCAGAGATATTGTATTTAAGTGCCTAGCTCGATACAATAAACGCCA
TTTGACCATTCACCACATTGGTGTGCACCGCGGCCGCCATGGTGAGCAAGGGCGAGGAGGTCATCAAAGA
GTTCATGCGCTTCAAGGTGCGCATGGAGGGCTCCATGAACGGCCACGAGTTCGAGATCGAGGGCGAGGGC
GAGGGCCGCCCCTACGAGGGCACCCAGACCGCCAAGCTGAAGGTGACCAAGGGCGGCCCCCTGCCCTTCG
CCTGGGACATCCTGTCCCCCCAGTTCATGTACGGCTCCAAGGCGTACGTGAAGCACCCCGCCGACATCCC
CGATTACAAGAAGCTGTCCTTCCCCGAGGGCTTCAAGTGGGAGCGCGTGATGAACTTCGAGGACGGCGGT
CTGGTGACCGTGACCCAGGACTCCTCCCTGCAGGACGGCACGCTGATCTACAAGGTGAAGATGCGCGGCA
CCAACTTCCCCCCCGACGGCCCCGTAATGCAGAAGAAGACCATGGGCTGGGAGGCCTCCACCGAGCGCCT
GTACCCCCGCGACGGCGTGCTGAAGGGCGAGATCCACCAGGCCCTGAAGCTGAAGGACGGCGGCCACTAC
CTGGTGGAGTTCAAGACCATCTACATGGCCAAGAAGCCCGTGCAACTGCCCGGCTACTACTACGTGGACA
CCAAGCTGGACATCACCTCCCACAACGAGGACTACACCATCGTGGAACAGTACGAGCGCTCCGAGGGCCG
CCACCACCTGTTCCTGGGGCATGGCACCGGCAGCACCGGCAGCGGCAGCTCCGGCACCGCCTCCTCCGAG
GACAACAACATGGCCGTCATCAAAGAGTTCATGCGCTTCAAGGTGCGCATGGAGGGCTCCATGAACGGCC
ACGAGTTCGAGATCGAGGGCGAGGGCGAGGGCCGCCCCTACGAGGGCACCCAGACCGCCAAGCTGAAGGT
GACCAAGGGCGGCCCCCTGCCCTTCGCCTGGGACATCCTGTCCCCCCAGTTCATGTACGGCTCCAAGGCG
TACGTGAAGCACCCCGCCGACATCCCCGATTACAAGAAGCTGTCCTTCCCCGAGGGCTTCAAGTGGGAGC
GCGTGATGAACTTCGAGGACGGCGGTCTGGTGACCGTGACCCAGGACTCCTCCCTGCAGGACGGCACGCT
GATCTACAAGGTGAAGATGCGCGGCACCAACTTCCCCCCCGACGGCCCCGTAATGCAGAAGAAGACCATG
GGCTGGGAGGCCTCCACCGAGCGCCTGTACCCCCGCGACGGCGTGCTGAAGGGCGAGATCCACCAGGCCC
TGAAGCTGAAGGACGGCGGCCACTACCTGGTGGAGTTCAAGACCATCTACATGGCCAAGAAGCCCGTGCA
ACTGCCCGGCTACTACTACGTGGACACCAAGCTGGACATCACCTCCCACAACGAGGACTACACCATCGTG
GAACAGTACGAGCGCTCCGAGGGCCGCCACCACCTGTTCCTGTACGGCATGGACGAGCTGTACAAGTCTG
GCAGCGGAGAGGGCAGAGGAAGTCTTCTAACATGCGGTGACGTGGAGGAGAATCCCGGCCCTATGGGTTC
TCATCATCATCATCATCATGGTATGGCTAGCATGACTGGTGGACAGCAAATGGGTCGGGATCTGTACGAC
GATGACGATAAGGATCTCGCCACCATGGTCGACTCATCACGTCGTAAGTGGAATAAGACAGGTCACGCAG
TCAGAGCTATAGGTCGGCTGAGCTCACTCGAGAACGTCTATATCAAGGCCGACAAGCAGAAGAACGGCAT
CAAGGCGAACTTCAAGATCCGCCACAACATCGAGGACGGCGGCGTGCAGCTCGCCTACCACTACCAGCAG
AACACCCCCATCGGCGACGGCCCCGTGCTGCTGCCCGACAACCACTACCTGAGCGTGCAGTCCAAACTTT
CGAAAGACCCCAACGAGAAGCGCGATCACATGGTCCTGCTGGAGTTCGTGACCGCCGCCGGGATCACTCT
CGGCATGGACGAGCTGTACAAGGGCGGTACCGGAGGGAGCATGGTGAGCAAGGGCGAGGAGCTGTTCACC
GGGGTGGTGCCCATCCTGGTCGAGCTGGACGGCGACGTAAACGGCCACAAGTTCAGCGTGTCCGGCGAGG
GTGAGGGCGATGCCACCTACGGCAAGCTGACCCTGAAGTTCATCTGCACCACCGGCAAGCTGCCCGTGCC
CTGGCCCACCCTCGTGACCACCCTGACCTACGGCGTGCAGTGCTTCAGCCGCTACCCCGACCACATGAAG
CAGCACGACTTCTTCAAGTCCGCCATGCCCGAAGGCTACATCCAGGAGCGCACCATCTTCTTCAAGGACG
ACGGCAACTACAAGACCCGCGCCGAGGTGAAGTTCGAGGGCGACACCCTGGTGAACCGCATCGAGCTGAA
GGGCATCGACTTCAAGGAGGACGGCAACATCCTGGGGCACAAGCTGGAGTACAACCTGCCGGACCAACTG
ACTGAAGAGCAGATCGCAGAATTTAAAGAGGAATTCTCCCTATTTGACAAGGACGGGGATGGGACAATAA
CAACCAAGGAGCTGGGGACGGTGATGCGGTCTCTGGGGCAGAACCCCACAGAAGCAGAGCTGCAGGACAT
GATCAATGAAGTAGATGCCGACGGTGACGGCACAATCGACTTCCCTGAGTTCCTGACAATGATGGCAAGA
AAAATGAAATACAGGGACACGGAAGAAGAAATTAGAGAAGCGTTCGGTGTGTTTGATAAGGATGGCAATG
GCTACATCAGTGCAGCAGAGCTTCGCCACGTGATGACAAACCTTGGAGAGAAGTTAACAGATGAAGAGGT
TGATGAAATGATCAGGGAAGCAGACATCGATGGGGATGGTCAGGTAAACTACGAAGAGTTTGTACAAATG
ATGACAGCGAAGTGAGGATCCTAATCAACCTCTGGATTACAAAATTTGTGAAAGATTGACTGGTATTCTT
AACTATGTTGCTCCTTTTACGCTATGTGGATACGCTGCTTTAATGCCTTTGTATCATGCTATTGCTTCCC
GTATGGCTTTCATTTTCTCCTCCTTGTATAAATCCTGGTTGCTGTCTCTTTATGAGGAGTTGTGGCCCGT
TGTCAGGCAACGTGGCGTGGTGTGCACTGTGTTTGCTGACGCAACCCCCACTGGTTGGGGCATTGCCACC
ACCTGTCAGCTCCTTTCCGGGACTTTCGCTTTCCCCCTCCCTATTGCCACGGCGGAACTCATCGCCGCCT
GCCTTGCCCGCTGCTGGACAGGGGCTCGGCTGTTGGGCACTGACAATTCCGTGGTGTTGTCGGGGAAATC
ATCGTCCTTTCCTTGGCTGCTCGCCTGTGTTGCCACCTGGATTCTGCGCGGGACGTCCTTCTGCTACGTC
CCTTCGGCCCTCAATCCAGCGGACCTTCCTTCCCGCGGCCTGCTGCCGGCTCTGCGGCCTCTTCCGCGTC
TTCGCCTTCGCCCTCAGACGAGTCGGATCTCCCTTTGGGCCGCCTCCCCGCCTGAGATCCTTTAAGACCA
ATGACTTACAAGGCAGCTGTAGATCTTAGCCACTTTTTAAAAGAAAAGGGGGGACTGGAAGGGCTAATTC
ACTCCCAACGAAGACAAGATCTGCTTTTTGCTTGTACTGGGTCTCTCTGGTTAGACCAGATCTGAGCCTG
GGAGCTCTCTGGCTAACTAGGGAACCCACTGCTTAAGCCTCAATAAAGCTTGCCTTGAGTGCTTCAAGTA
GTGTGTGCCCGTCTGTTGTGTGACTCTGGTAACTAGAGATCCCTCAGACCCTTTTAGTCAGTGTGGAAAA
TCTCTAGCAGTAGTAGTTCATGTCATCTTATTATTCAGTATTTATAACTTGCAAAGAAATGAATATCAGA
GAGTGAGAGGCCCGGGTTAATTAAGGAAAGGGCTAGATCATTCTTGAAGACGAAAGGGCCTCGTGATACG
CCTATTTTTATAGGTTAATGTCATGATAATAATGGTTTCTTAGACGTCAGGTGGCACTTTTCGGGGAAAT
GTGCGCGGAACCCCTATTTGTTTATTTTTCTAAATACATTCAAATATGTATCCGCTCATGAGACAATAAC
CCTGATAAATGCTTCAATAATATTGAAAAAGGAAGAGTATGAGTATTCAACATTTCCGTGTCGCCCTTAT
TCCCTTTTTTGCGGCATTTTGCCTTCCTGTTTTTGCTCACCCAGAAACGCTGGTGAAAGTAAAAGATGCT
GAAGATCAGTTGGGTGCACGAGTGGGTTACATCGAACTGGATCTCAACAGCGGTAAGATCCTTGAGAGTT
TTCGCCCCGAAGAACGTTTTCCAATGATGAGCACTTTTAAAGTTCTGCTATGTGGCGCGGTATTATCCCG
TGTTGACGCCGGGCAAGAGCAACTCGGTCGCCGCATACACTATTCTCAGAATGACTTGGTTGAGTACTCA
CCAGTCACAGAAAAGCATCTTACGGATGGCATGACAGTAAGAGAATTATGCAGTGCTGCCATAACCATGA
GTGATAACACTGCGGCCAACTTACTTCTGACAACGATCGGAGGACCGAAGGAGCTAACCGCTTTTTTGCA
CAACATGGGGGATCATGTAACTCGCCTTGATCGTTGGGAACCGGAGCTGAATGAAGCCATACCAAACGAC
GAGCGTGACACCACGATGCCTGTAGCAATGGCAACAACGTTGCGCAAACTATTAACTGGCGAACTACTTA
CTCTAGCTTCCCGGCAACAATTAATAGACTGGATGGAGGCGGATAAAGTTGCAGGACCACTTCTGCGCTC
GGCCCTTCCGGCTGGCTGGTTTATTGCTGATAAATCTGGAGCCGGTGAGCGTGGGTCTCGCGGTATCATT
GCAGCACTGGGGCCAGATGGTAAGCCCTCCCGTATCGTAGTTATCTACACGACGGGGAGTCAGGCAACTA
TGGATGAACGAAATAGACAGATCGCTGAGATAGGTGCCTCACTGATTAAGCATTGGTAACTGTCAGACCA
AGTTTACTCATATATACTTTAGATTGATTTAAAACTTCATTTTTAATTTAAAAGGATCTAGGTGAAGATC
CTTTTTGATAATCTCATGACCAAAATCCCTTAACGTGAGTTTTCGTTCCACTGAGCGTCAGACCCCGTAG
AAAAGATCAAAGGATCTTCTTGAGATCCTTTTTTTCTGCGCGTAATCTGCTGCTTGCAAACAAAAAAACC
ACCGCTACCAGCGGTGGTTTGTTTGCCGGATCAAGAGCTACCAACTCTTTTTCCGAAGGTAACTGGCTTC
AGCAGAGCGCAGATACCAAATACTGTTCTTCTAGTGTAGCCGTAGTTAGGCCACCACTTCAAGAACTCTG
TAGCACCGCCTACATACCTCGCTCTGCTAATCCTGTTACCAGTGGCTGCTGCCAGTGGCGATAAGTCGTG
TCTTACCGGGTTGGACTCAAGACGATAGTTACCGGATAAGGCGCAGCGGTCGGGCTGAACGGGGGGTTCG
TGCACACAGCCCAGCTTGGAGCGAACGACCTACACCGAACTGAGATACCTACAGCGTGAGCTATGAGAAA
GCGCCACGCTTCCCGAAGGGAGAAAGGCGGACAGGTATCCGGTAAGCGGCAGGGTCGGAACAGGAGAGCG
CACGAGGGAGCTTCCAGGGGGAAACGCCTGGTATCTTTATAGTCCTGTCGGGTTTCGCCACCTCTGACTT
GAGCGTCGATTTTTGTGATGCTCGTCAGGGGGGCGGAGCCTATGGAAAAACGCCAGCAACGCGGCCTTTT
TACGGTTCCTGGCCTTTTGCTGGCCTTTTGCTCACATGTTCTTTCCTGCGTTATCCCCTGATTCTGTGGA
TAACCGTATTACCGCCTTTGAGTGAGCTGATACCGCTCGCCGCAGCCGAACGACCGAGCGCAGCGAGTCA
GTGAGCGAGGAAGCGGAAGAGCGCCCAATACGCAAACCGCCTCTCCCCGCGCGTTGGCCGATTCATTAAT
GCAGCAAGCTCATGGCTGACTAATTTTTTTTATTTATGCAGAGGCCGAGGCCGCCTCGGCCTCTGAGCTA
TTCCAGAAGTAGTGAGGAGGCTTTTTTGGAGGCCTAGGCTTTTGCAAAAAGCTCCCCGTGGCACGACAGG
TTTCCCGACTGGAAAGCGGGCAGTGAGCGCAACGCAATTAATGTGAGTTAGCTCACTCATTAGGCACCCC
AGGCTTTACACTTTATGCTTCCGGCTCGTATGTTGTGTGGAATTGTGAGCGGATAACAATTTCACACAGG
AAACAGCTATGACATGATTACGAATTTCACAAATAAAGCATTTTTTTCACTGCATTCTAGTTGTGGTTTG
TCCAAACTCATCAATGTATCTTATCATGTCTGGATCAACTGGATAACTCAAGCTAACCAAAATCATCCCA
AACTTCCCACCCCATACCCTATTACCACTGCCAATTACCTGTGGTTTCATTTACTCTAAACCTGTGATTC
CTCTGAATTATTTTCATTTTAAAGAAATTGTATTTGTTAAATATGTACTACAAACTTAGTAGT
Features (pLannotate 1.2.2; 23 found; start..end, strand, type, name):
    377..634     +  LTR            5' LTR (truncated): truncated 5' long terminal repeat (LTR) from HIV-1
    681..806     +  misc_feature   HIV-1 Ψ: packaging signal of human immunodeficiency virus type 1
    790..1128    +  CDS            HIV-1 gag (fragment): gag protein from human immunodeficiency virus 1; gag
   1303..1536    +  misc_feature   RRE: The Rev response element (RRE) of HIV-1 allows for Rev-dependent mRNA export from the nucleus to the cytoplasm.
   1913..2013    +  CDS            Rev (fragment): human immunodeficiency virus 1 (HIV-1) Rev protein; rev; enhances nuclear export of unspliced and incompletely spliced viral mRNAs
   2058..2175    +  misc_feature   cPPT/CTS: central polypurine tract and central termination sequence of HIV-1
   2218..2479    +  promoter       RSV promoter: Rous sarcoma virus enhancer/promoter
   2489..3916    +  CDS            tdTomato: tdTomato is a basic (constitutively fluorescent) orange fluorescent protein published in 2004, derived from Discosoma sp.. It is reported to be a somewhat slowly-maturing tandem dimer with low acid sensitivity.
   3983..5335    +  CDS            GCaMP6f: improved fluorescent protein-based calcium sensor (Chen et al., 2013)
   5343..5931    +  misc_feature   WPRE: woodchuck hepatitis virus posttranscriptional regulatory element
   5939..6004    +  CDS            nef (fragment): NEF_HV1Z2 - Experimental evidence at protein level: Swiss-Prot protein existence level 1. Extracellular Nef protein targets CD4(+) T-lymphocytes for apoptosis by interacting with CXCR4 surface receptors. From Human immunodeficiency virus type 1 group M subtype D (isolate Z2/CDC-Z34) (HIV-1).
   6006..6239    +  LTR            3' LTR (ΔU3): self-inactivating 3' long terminal repeat (LTR) from HIV-1
   6444..6548    +  promoter       AmpR promoter: bla
   6549..7409    +  CDS            AmpR: β-lactamase; bla; confers resistance to ampicillin, carbenicillin, and related antibiotics
   7580..8168    +  rep_origin     ori: high-copy-number ColE1/pMB1/pBR322/pUC origin of replication
   8351..8405    +  CDS            lacI (fragment): lac repressor; lacI; The lac repressor binds to the lac operator to inhibit transcription in E. coli. This inhibition can be relieved by adding lactose or isopropyl-β-D-thiogalactopyranoside (IPTG).
   8411..8504    +  rep_origin     SV40 ori (fragment): SV40 origin of replication
   8529..8566    +  CDS            lacI (fragment): lac repressor; lacI; The lac repressor binds to the lac operator to inhibit transcription in E. coli. This inhibition can be relieved by adding lactose or isopropyl-β-D-thiogalactopyranoside (IPTG).
   8579..8600    +  protein_bind   CAP binding site: CAP binding activates transcription in the presence of cAMP. E. coli catabolite activator protein
   8615..8645    +  promoter       lac promoter: promoter for the E. coli lac operon
   8653..8669    +  protein_bind   lac operator: The lac repressor binds to the lac operator to inhibit transcription in E. coli. This inhibition can be relieved by adding lactose or isopropyl-β-D-thiogalactopyranoside (IPTG). lac repressor encoded by lacI
   8703..8786    +  polyA_signal   SV40 poly(A) signal (fragment): SV40 polyadenylation signal
   8953..329     +  CDS            nef (fragment) (across the origin): NEF_HV1BR - Experimental evidence at protein level: Swiss-Prot protein existence level 1. Extracellular Nef protein targets CD4(+) T-lymphocytes for apoptosis by interacting with CXCR4 surface receptors (PubMed:14990729). From Human immunodeficiency virus type 1 group M subtype B (isolate BRU/LAI) (HIV-1).
