[The description below was written by a language model from this plasmid's Addgene catalogue record and pLannotate feature annotations shown in this document.]
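Description:
pHAGE-RSV-tdTomato-2A-GCaMP6f is an 8,953 bp HIV-1-derived lentiviral transfer vector built on the pHAGE backbone and designed to deliver a two-colour calcium reporter into mammalian or other vertebrate cells by viral transduction. In bacteria it is maintained through a high-copy ColE1/pUC-type origin and selected with ampicillin via the β-lactamase gene; the record lists a recombination-reduced strain for propagation, as is usual for plasmids carrying repeated LTRs. The viral portion runs from a truncated 5' LTR through the Ψ packaging signal with an adjoining gag fragment, the Rev response element for Rev-dependent nuclear export of the genomic RNA, and the cPPT/CTS element, which aids nuclear import of the reverse-transcribed genome. It ends in a ΔU3 3' LTR, which makes the integrated provirus self-inactivating. Short nef, rev, lacI, lac promoter/operator and SV40 fragments in the annotation are backbone remnants rather than functional payload.

The expression cassette is driven by the Rous sarcoma virus enhancer/promoter and encodes tdTomato, a constitutively fluorescent orange-red tandem dimer, followed by GCaMP6f, a fast-kinetics genetically encoded calcium indicator. The construct name indicates a 2A self-cleaving peptide joining the two. The feature table does not annotate it, but a short gap between the two coding regions is consistent with such a linker, so both proteins would come from one transcript as separate polypeptides. A WPRE downstream enhances transcript stability and expression. tdTomato offers a calcium-independent signal for identifying transduced cells and serving as a reference, while GCaMP6f fluorescence reports calcium transients. The stated purpose is a fluorescent reporter for calcium signalling, and the associated publication concerns neuronal activity underlying a learned behaviour.
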