Addgene plasmid #80317: pHAGE-RSV-tdTomato-2A-GCaMP6f
Purpose: Fluorescent reporter for calcium signaling
Depositing lab: Darrell Kotton. Depositing organization: Boston University Medical Campus. Publication: Unstable neurons underlie a stable learned behavior. Liberti WA 3rd, Markowitz JE, Perkins LN, Liberti DC, Leman DP, Guitchounts G, Velho T, Kotton DN, Lois C, Gardner TJ. Nat Neurosci. 2016 Oct 10. doi: 10.1038/nn.4405. PubMed 27723744.
Backbone
  Vector backbone: pHAGE
  Backbone manufacturer: Richard Mulligan
  Total vector size (bp): 8953
  Vector type: Lentiviral
Growth in bacteria
  Bacterial resistance: Ampicillin, 100 μg/mL
  Growth temperature: 37°C
  Growth strain: NEB Stable
  Copy number: Unknown
Gene/Insert 1
  Gene/Insert name: tdTomato
  Insert size (bp): 1428
  Promoter: RSV
  Cloning method: Restriction Enzyme; 5′ cloning site NotI (not destroyed); 3′ cloning site NheI (not destroyed)
  Sequencing primers: 5′ ggtacagtgcaggggaaagaat; 3′ CGTGATGAGTCGACCATGGT
Gene/Insert 2
  Gene/Insert name: GCaMP6f
  Species: Synthetic
  Insert size (bp): 1353
  Promoter: RSV
  Cloning method: Restriction Enzyme; 5′ cloning site NheI (not destroyed); 3′ cloning site BamHI (not destroyed)
  Sequencing primers: 5′ tgttcctgtacggcatggacga; 3′ gctattgcttcccgtatggctttc
Terms and licenses: Academic/Nonprofit Terms; Industry Terms: Not Available to Industry
How to cite: pHAGE-RSV-tdTomato-2A-GCaMP6f was a gift from Darrell Kotton (Addgene plasmid # 80317 ; http://n2t.net/addgene:80317 ; RRID:Addgene_80317)
