>Addgene plasmid #80317 | pHAGE-RSV-tdTomato-2A-GCaMP6f | addgene partial sequence | sequence record 155885 | EXFP-internal-R 5'-GAACTCCAGCAGGACCATGT-3'
ACTGCACGCTCAGGTAGTGGTTGTCGGGCAGCAGCACGGGGCCGTCGCCGATGGGGGTGTTCTGCTGGTA
GTGGTAGGCGAGCTGCACGCCGCCGTCCTCGATGTTGTGGCGGATCTTGAAGTTCGCCTTGATGCCGTTC
TTCTGCTTGTCGGCCTTGATATAGACGTTCTCGAGTGAGCTCAGCCGACCTATAGCTCTGACTGCGTGAC
CTGTCTTATTCCACTTACGACGTGATGAGTCGACCATGGTGGCGAGATCCTTATCGTCATCGTCGTACAG
ATCCCGACCCATTTGCTGTCCACCAGTCATGCTAGCCATACCATGATGATGATGATGATGAGAACCCATA
GGGCCGGGATTCTCCTCCACGTCACCGCATGTTAGAAGACTTCCTCTGCCCTCTCCGCTGCCAGACTTGT
ACAGCTCGTCCATGCCGTACAGGAACAGGTGGTGGCGGCCCTCGGAGCGCTCGTACTGTTCCACGATGGT
GTAGTCCTCGTTGTGGGAGGTGATGTCCAGCTTGGTGTCCACGTAGTAGTAGCCGGGCAGTTGCACGGGC
TTCTTGGCCATGTAGATGGTCTTGAACTCCACCAGGTAGTGGCCGCCGTCCTTCAGCTTCAGGGCCTGGT
GGATCTCGCCCTTCAGCACGCCGTCGCGGGGGTACAGGCGCTCGGTGGAGGCCTCCCAGCCCATGGTCTT
CTTCTGCATTACGGGGCCGTCGGGGGGGAAGTTGGTGCCGCGCATCTTCACCTTGTAGATCAGCGTGCCG
TCCTGCAGGGAGGAGTCCTGGGTCACGGTCACCAGACCGCCGTCCTCGAAGTTCATCACGCGCTCC
