>Addgene plasmid #80317 | pHAGE-RSV-tdTomato-2A-GCaMP6f | addgene partial sequence | sequence record 155886 | WPRE-R 5'-CATAGCGTAAAAGGAGCAACA-3'
ATCCAGAGGTTGATTAGGATCCTCACTTCGCTGTCATCATTTGTACAAACTCTTCGTAGTTTACCTGACC
ATCCCCATCGATGTCTGCTTCCCTGATCATTTCATCAACCTCTTCATCTGTTAACTTCTCTCCAAGGTTT
GTCATCACGTGGCGAAGCTCTGCTGCACTGATGTAGCCATTGCCATCCTTATCAAACACACCGAACGCTT
CTCTAATTTCTTCTTCCGTGTCCCTGTATTTCATTTTTCTTGCCATCATTGTCAGGAACTCAGGGAAGTC
GATTGTGCCGTCACCGTCGGCATCTACTTCATTGATCATGTCCTGCAGCTCTGCTTCTGTGGGGTTCTGC
CCCAGAGACCGCATCACCGTCCCCAGCTCCTTGGTTGTTATTGTCCCATCCCCGTCCTTGTCAAATAGGG
AGAATTCCTCTTTAAATTCTGCGATCTGCTCTTCAGTCAGTTGGTCCGGCAGGTTGTACTCCAGCTTGTG
CCCCAGGATGTTGCCGTCCTCCTTGAAGTCGATGCCCTTCAGCTCGATGCGGTTCACCAGGGTGTCGCCC
TCGAACTTCACCTCGGCGCGGGTCTTGTAGTTGCCGTCGTCCTTGAAGAAGATGGTGCGCTCCTGGATGT
AGCCTTCGGGCATGGCGGACTTGAAGAAGTCGTGCTGCTTCATGTGGTCGGGGTAGCGGCTGAAGCACTG
CACGCCGTAGGTCAGGGTGGTCACGAGGGTGGGCCAGGGCACGGGCAGCTTGCCGGTGGTGCAGATGAAC
TTCAGGGTCAGCTTGCCGTA
